>Addgene plasmid #42006 | pmyc-GFP-TNRC6A-(457-924) | depositor full sequence | sequence record 56747 | pmyc-GFP-TNRC6A-(457-924) sequence 7516 bps
GACGGATCGGGAGATCTCCCGATCCCCTATGGTGCACTCTCAGTACAATCTGCTCTGATGCCGCATAGTT
AAGCCAGTATCTGCTCCCTGCTTGTGTGTTGGAGGTCGCTGAGTAGTGCGCGAGCAAAATTTAAGCTACA
ACAAGGCAAGGCTTGACCGACAATTGCATGAAGAATCTGCTTAGGGTTAGGCGTTTTGCGCTGCTTCGCG
ATGTACGGGCCAGATATACGCGTTGACATTGATTATTGACTAGTTATTAATAGTAATCAATTACGGGGTC
ATTAGTTCATAGCCCATATATGGAGTTCCGCGTTACATAACTTACGGTAAATGGCCCGCCTGGCTGACCG
CCCAACGACCCCCGCCCATTGACGTCAATAATGACGTATGTTCCCATAGTAACGCCAATAGGGACTTTCC
ATTGACGTCAATGGGTGGAGTATTTACGGTAAACTGCCCACTTGGCAGTACATCAAGTGTATCATATGCC
AAGTACGCCCCCTATTGACGTCAATGACGGTAAATGGCCCGCCTGGCATTATGCCCAGTACATGACCTTA
TGGGACTTTCCTACTTGGCAGTACATCTACGTATTAGTCATCGCTATTACCATGGTGATGCGGTTTTGGC
AGTACATCAATGGGCGTGGATAGCGGTTTGACTCACGGGGATTTCCAAGTCTCCACCCCATTGACGTCAA
TGGGAGTTTGTTTTGGCACCAAAATCAACGGGACTTTCCAAAATGTCGTAACAACTCCGCCCCATTGACG
CAAATGGGCGGTAGGCGTGTACGGTGGGAGGTCTATATAAGCAGAGCTCTCTGGCTAACTAGAGAACCCA
CTGCTTACTGGCTTATCGAAATTAATACGACTCACTATAGGGAGACCCAAGCTGGCTAGCCCACCAATGG
AACAAAAACTCATCTCAGAAGAGGATCTGTCCGGCGGCATGGTGAGCAAGGGCGAGGAGCTGTTCACCGG
GGTGGTGCCCATCCTGGTCGAGCTGGACGGCGACGTAAACGGCCACAAGTTCAGCGTGTCCGGCGAGGGC
GAGGGCGATGCCACCTACGGCAAGCTGACCCTGAAGTTCATCTGCACCACCGGCAAGCTGCCCGTGCCCT
GGCCCACCCTCGTGACCACCCTGACCTACGGCGTGCAGTGCTTCAGCCGCTACCCCGACCACATGAAGCA
GCACGACTTCTTCAAGTCCGCCATGCCCGAAGGCTACGTCCAGGAGCGCACCATCTTCTTCAAGGACGAC
GGCAACTACAAGACCCGCGCCGAGGTGAAGTTCGAGGGCGACACCCTGGTGAACCGCATCGAGCTGAAGG
GCATCGACTTCAAGGAGGACGGCAACATCCTGGGGCACAAGCTGGAGTACAACTACAACAGCCACAACGT
CTATATCATGGCCGACAAGCAGAAGAACGGCATCAAGGTGAACTTCAAGATCCGCCACAACATCGAGGAC
GGCAGCGTGCAGCTCGCCGACCACTACCAGCAGAACACCCCCATCGGCGACGGCCCCGTGCTGCTGCCCG
ACAACCACTACCTGAGCACCCAGTCCGCCCTGAGCAAAGACCCCAACGAGAAGCGCGATCACATGGTCCT
GCTGGAGTTCGTGACCGCCGCCGGGATCACTCTCGGCATGGACGAGCTGTACAAGAAGCTTAGAACTGAC
TTAGATCCACGTGTCCTGTCCAACTCTGGTTGGGGACAGACTCCTATTAAGCAGAATACTGCCTGGGATA
CAGAAACATCACCTAGAGGGGAACGAAAGACTGACAATGGGACAGAGGCCTGGGGAAGCTCTGCAACACA
GACTTTTAACTCAGGGGCATGTATAGATAAGACTAGCCCTAATGGTAATGATACCTCATCTGTATCAGGG
TGGGGCGATCCCAAACCTGCTCTGAGGTGGGGAGATTCCAAAGGCTCAAACTGCCAGGGGGGGTGGGAAG
ATGATTCTGCTGCTACAGGAATGGTCAAGAGCAATCAGTGGGGGAATTGCAAAGAGGAGAAGGCTGCATG
GAATGACTCGCAAAAGAATAAACAGGGATGGGGTGATGGACAAAAATCAAGCCAAGGGTGGTCTGTTTCT
GCCAGTGATAACTGGGGAGAAACTTCAAGGAATAACCATTGGGGTGAGGCCAATAAGAAATCCAGCTCAG
GAGGTAGTGACAGTGACAGGTCCGTTTCCGGTTGGAACGAACTTGGTAAAACTAGTTCTTTCACTTGGGG
AAACAACATAAATCCAAATAATTCATCAGGATGGGATGAATCTTCTAAACCTACTCCTTCCCAGGGATGG
GGAGACCCTCCAAAGTCTAATCAGTCTCTAGGTTGGGGAGATTCGTCAAAGCCAGTCAGCTCTCCAGACT
GGAACAAGCAACAAGACATTGTTGGATCTTGGGGAATCCCACCAGCTACAGGCAAACCTCCTGGTACAGG
CTGGCTGGGGGGACCTATACCAGCCCCAGCAAAAGAAGAAGAACCCACAGGCTGGGAGGAACCATCCCCA
GAATCTATACGTCGCAAAATGGAGATTGATGATGGAACTTCAGCTTGGGGAGATCCAAGCAAATACAACT
ACAAAAATGTGAACATGTGGAACAAAAACGTCCCAAATGGCAACAGCCGTTCAGACCAGCAAGCACAGGT
ACATCAGCTGCTAACGCCTGCAAGTGCCATCTCAAACAAAGAGGCAAGCAGTGGCTCTGGCTGGGGTGAG
CCCTGGGGGGAGCCTTCTACTCCAGCCACAACTGTGGATAATGGTACTTCAGCATGGGGTAAGCCCATAG
ACAGTGGTCCCAGCTGGGGGGAACCCATTGCTGCGGCATCCAGCACATCCACGTGGGGCTCCAGCTCTGT
TGGTCCACAAGCATTAAGCAAATCTGGGCCAAAATCTATGCAAGATGGCTGGTGTGGTGATGATATGCCA
TTGCCTGGAAATCGCCCCACTGGCTGGGAAGAGGAAGAGGATGTGGAGATTGGAATGTGGAATAGTAATT
CATCTCAAGAGCTTAACTCATCTTTAAATTGGCCACCATATACAAAGAAAATGTCATCGAAGGGTTAGTC
TAGAGGGCCCGTTTAAACCCGCTGATCAGCCTCGACTGTGCCTTCTAGTTGCCAGCCATCTGTTGTTTGC
CCCTCCCCCGTGCCTTCCTTGACCCTGGAAGGTGCCACTCCCACTGTCCTTTCCTAATAAAATGAGGAAA
TTGCATCGCATTGTCTGAGTAGGTGTCATTCTATTCTGGGGGGTGGGGTGGGGCAGGACAGCAAGGGGGA
GGATTGGGAAGACAATAGCAGGCATGCTGGGGATGCGGTGGGCTCTATGGCTTCTGAGGCGGAAAGAACC
AGCTGGGGCTCTAGGGGGTATCCCC
[124 nt withheld, positions 3386-3509]
C
[91 nt withheld, positions 3511-3601]
A
[49 nt withheld, positions 3603-3651]
CCTTTGACGTTGGAGTCCACGTTCTTT
[37 nt withheld, positions 3679-3715]
ACCCTATCTCGGTCTATTCTTTTGATTTATAAGGGATTTTGCCGATTTCGGCCTATTGGTTAAAAAATGA
GCTGATTTAACAAAAATTTAACGCGAATTAATTCTGTGGAATGTGTGTCAGTTAGGGTGTGGAAAGTCCC
CAGGCTCCCCAGCAGGCAGAAGTATGCAAAGCATGCATCTCAATTAGTCAGCAACCAGGTGTGGAAAGTC
CCCAGGCTCCCCAGCAGGCAGAAGTATGCAAAGCATGCATCTCAATTAGTCAGCAACCATAGTCCCGCCC
CTAACTCCGCCCATCCCGCCCCTAACTCCGCCCAGTTCCGCCCATTCTCCGCCCCATGGCTGACTAATTT
TTTTTATTTATGCAGAGGCCGAGGCCGCCTCTGCCTCTGAGCTATTCCAGAAGTAGTGAGGAGGCTTTTT
TGGAGGCCTAGGCTTTTGCAAAAAGCTCCCGGGAGCTTGTATATCCATTTTCGGATCTGATCAAGAGACA
GGATGAGGATCGTTTCGCATGATTGAACAAGATGGATTGCACGCAGGTTCTCCGGCCGCTTGGGTGGAGA
GGCTATTCGGCTATGACTGGGCACAACAGACAATCGGCTGCTCTGATGCCGCCGTGTTCCGGCTGTCAGC
GCAGGGGCGCCCGGTTCTTTTTGTCAAGACCGACCTGTCCGGTGCCCTGAATGAACTGCAGGACGAGGCA
GCGCGGCTATCGTGGCTGGCCACGACGGGCGTTCCTTGCGCAGCTGTGCTCGACGTTGTCACTGAAGCGG
GAAGGGACTGGCTGCTATTGGGCGAAGTGCCGGGGCAGGATCTCCTGTCATCTCACCTTGCTCCTGCCGA
GAAAGTATCCATCATGGCTGATGCAATGCGGCGGCTGCATACGCTTGATCCGGCTACCTGCCCATTCGAC
CACCAAGCGAAACATCGCATCGAGCGAGCACGTACTCGGATGGAAGCCGGTCTTGTCGATCAGGATGATC
TGGACGAAGAGCATCAGGGGCTCGCGCCAGCCGAACTGTTCGCCAGGCTCAAGGCGCGCATGCCCGACGG
CGAGGATCTCGTCGTGACCCATGGCGATGCCTGCTTGCCGAATATCATGGTGGAAAATGGCCGCTTTTCT
GGATTCATCGACTGTGGCCGGCTGGGTGTGGCGGACCGCTATCAGGACATAGCGTTGGCTACCCGTGATA
TTGCTGAAGAGCTTGGCGGCGAATGGGCTGACCGCTTCCTCGTGCTTTACGGTATCGCCGCTCCCGATTC
GCAGCGCATCGCCTTCTATCGCCTTCTTGACGAGTTCTTCTGAGCGGGACTCTGGGGTTCGAAATGACCG
ACCAAGCGACGCCCAACCTGCCATCACGAGATTTCGATTCCACCGCCGCCTTCTATGAAAGGTTGGGCTT
CGGAATCGTTTTCCGGGACGCCGGCTGGATGATCCTCCAGCGCGGGGATCTCATGCTGGAGTTCTTCGCC
CACCCCAACTTGTTTATTGCAGCTTATAATGGTTACAAATAAAGCAATAGCATCACAAATTTCACAAATA
AAGCATTTTTTTCACTGCATTCTAGTTGTGGTTTGTCCAAACTCATCAATGTATCTTATCATGTCTGTAT
ACCGTCGACCTCTAGCTAGAGCTTGGCGTAATCATGGTCATAGCTGTTTCCTGTGTGAAATTGTTATCCG
CTCACAATTCCACACAACATACGAGCCGGAAGCATAAAGTGTAAAGCCTGGGGTGCCTAATGAGTGAGCT
AACTCACATTAATTGCGTTGCGCTCACTGCCCGCTTTCCAGTCGGGAAACCTGTCGTGCCAGCTGCATTA
ATGAATCGGCCAACGCGCGGGGAGAGGCGGTTTGCGTATTGGGCGCTCTTCCGCTTCCTCGCTCACTGAC
TCGCTGCGCTCGGTCGTTCGGCTGCGGCGAGCGGTATCAGCTCACTCAAAGGCGGTAATACGGTTATCCA
CAGAATCAGGGGATAACGCAGGAAAGAACATGTGAGCAAAAGGCCAGCAAAAGGCCAGGAACCGTAAAAA
GGCCGCGTTGCTGGCGTTTTTCCATAGGCTCCGCCCCCCTGACGAGCATCACAAAAATCGACGCTCAAGT
CAGAGGTGGCGAAACCCGACAGGACTATAAAGATACCAGGCGTTTCCCCCTGGAAGCTCCCTCGTGCGCT
CTCCTGTTCCGACCCTGCCGCTTACCGGATACCTGTCCGCCTTTCTCCCTTCGGGAAGCGTGGCGCTTTC
TCATAGCTCACGCTGTAGGTATCTCAGTTCGGTGTAGGTCGTTCGCTCCAAGCTGGGCTGTGTGCACGAA
CCCCCCGTTCAGCCCGACCGCTGCGCCTTATCCGGTAACTATCGTCTTGAGTCCAACCCGGTAAGACACG
ACTTATCGCCACTGGCAGCAGCCACTGGTAACAGGATTAGCAGAGCGAGGTATGTAGGCGGTGCTACAGA
GTTCTTGAAGTGGTGGCCTAACTACGGCTACACTAGAAGAACAGTATTTGGTATCTGCGCTCTGCTGAAG
CCAGTTACCTTCGGAAAAAGAGTTGGTAGCTCTTGATCCGGCAAACAAACCACCGCTGGTAGCGGTTTTT
TTGTTTGCAAGCAGCAGATTACGCGCAGAAAAAAAGGATCTCAAGAAGATCCTTTGATCTTTTCTACGGG
GTCTGACGCTCAGTGGAACGAAAACTCACGTTAAGGGATTTTGGTCATGAGATTATCAAAAAGGATCTTC
ACCTAGATCCTTTTAAATTAAAAATGAAGTTTTAAATCAATCTAAAGTATATATGAGTAAACTTGGTCTG
ACAGTTACCAATGCTTAATCAGTGAGGCACCTATCTCAGCGATCTGTCTATTTCGTTCATCCATAGTTGC
CTGACTCCCCGTCGTGTAGATAACTACGATACGGGAGGGCTTACCATCTGGCCCCAGTGCTGCAATGATA
CCGCGAGACCCACGCTCACCGGCTCCAGATTTATCAGCAATAAACCAGCCAGCCGGAAGGGCCGAGCGCA
GAAGTGGTCCTGCAACTTTATCCGCCTCCATCCAGTCTATTAATTGTTGCCGGGAAGCTAGAGTAAGTAG
TTCGCCAGTTAATAGTTTGCGCAACGTTGTTGCCATTGCTACAGGCATCGTGGTGTCACGCTCGTCGTTT
GGTATGGCTTCATTCAGCTCCGGTTCCCAACGATCAAGGCGAGTTACATGATCCCCCATGTTGTGCAAAA
AAGCGGTTAGCTCCTTCGGTCCTCCGATCGTTGTCAGAAGTAAGTTGGCCGCAGTGTTATCACTCATGGT
TATGGCAGCACTGCATAATTCTCTTACTGTCATGCCATCCGTAAGATGCTTTTCTGTGACTGGTGAGTAC
TCAACCAAGTCATTCTGAGAATAGTGTATGCGGCGACCGAGTTGCTCTTGCCCGGCGTCAATACGGGATA
ATACCGCGCCACATAGCAGAACTTTAAAAGTGCTCATCATTGGAAAACGTTCTTCGGGGCGAAAACTCTC
AAGGATCTTACCGCTGTTGAGATCCAGTTCGATGTAACCCACTCGTGCACCCAACTGATCTTCAGCATCT
TTTACTTTCACCAGCGTTTCTGGGTGAGCAAAAACAGGAAGGCAAAATGCCGCAAAAAAGGGAATAAGGG
CGACACGGAAATGTTGAATACTCATACTCTTCCTTTTTCAATATTATTGAAGCATTTATCAGGGTTATTG
TCTCATGAGCGGATACATATTTGAATGTATTTAGAAAAATAAACAAATAGGGGTTCCGCGCACATTTCCC
CGAAAAGTGCCACCTGACGTC
Features (pLannotate 1.2.2; 21 found; start..end, strand, type, name):
     28..80      -  misc_feature   bom (fragment): basis of mobility region from pBR322
    235..614     +  enhancer       CMV enhancer: human cytomegalovirus immediate early enhancer
    615..818     +  promoter       CMV promoter: human cytomegalovirus (CMV) immediate early promoter
    814..847     +  LTR            5' LTR (truncated) (fragment): truncated 5' long terminal repeat (LTR) from HIV-1
    863..881     +  promoter       T7 promoter: promoter for bacteriophage T7 RNA polymerase
    949..1665    +  CDS            EGFP: EGFP is a basic (constitutively fluorescent) green fluorescent protein published in 1996, derived from Aequorea victoria. It is reported to be a rapidly-maturing weak dimer with moderate acid sensitivity.
   1672..3075    +  CDS            TNRC6A (fragment): TNR6A_HUMAN - Also known as CAGH26, KIAA1460, TNRC6. Experimental evidence at protein level: Swiss-Prot protein existence level 1. Plays a role in RNA-mediated gene silencing by both micro- RNAs (miRNAs) and short interfering RNAs (siRNAs). Required for miRNA- dependent repression of translation and for siRNA-dependent endonucleolytic cleavage of complementary mRNAs by argonaute family proteins. As a scaffolding protein, associates with argonaute proteins bound to partially complementary mRNAs, and can simultaneously recruit CCR4-NOT and PAN deadenylase complexes. From Homo sapiens (Human).
   3116..3340    +  polyA_signal   bGH poly(A) signal: bovine growth hormone polyadenylation signal
   3344..3365    +  promoter       SV40 promoter (fragment): SV40 enhancer and early promoter
   3386..3814    +  rep_origin     f1 ori (sequence partly withheld): f1 bacteriophage origin of replication; arrow indicates direction of (+) strand synthesis
   3828..4157    +  promoter       SV40 promoter: SV40 enhancer and early promoter
   4224..5015    +  CDS            neo: KKA2_KLEPN - Also known as kan, nptII. Experimental evidence at protein level: Swiss-Prot protein existence level 1. Resistance to kanamycin, neomycin, paromomycin, ribostamycin, butirosin and gentamicin B. From Klebsiella pneumoniae.
   5039..5197    +  CDS            ble (fragment): BLE_KLEPN - Experimental evidence at protein level: Swiss-Prot protein existence level 1. Binding protein with a strong affinity to the bleomycin family of antibiotics. Binds to CL990; an antimitotic-antibiotic compound. From Klebsiella pneumoniae.
   5192..5313    +  polyA_signal   SV40 poly(A) signal: SV40 polyadenylation signal
   5386..5402    -  protein_bind   lac operator: The lac repressor binds to the lac operator to inhibit transcription in E. coli. This inhibition can be relieved by adding lactose or isopropyl-β-D-thiogalactopyranoside (IPTG). lac repressor encoded by lacI
   5410..5440    -  promoter       lac promoter: promoter for the E. coli lac operon
   5455..5476    -  protein_bind   CAP binding site: CAP binding activates transcription in the presence of cAMP. E. coli catabolite activator protein
   5489..5581    -  CDS            lacI (fragment): lac repressor; lacI; The lac repressor binds to the lac operator to inhibit transcription in E. coli. This inhibition can be relieved by adding lactose or isopropyl-β-D-thiogalactopyranoside (IPTG).
   5764..6349    -  rep_origin     ori: high-copy-number ColE1/pMB1/pBR322/pUC origin of replication
   6520..7380    -  CDS            AmpR: β-lactamase; bla; confers resistance to ampicillin, carbenicillin, and related antibiotics
   7381..7485    -  promoter       AmpR promoter: bla
