[The description below was written by a language model from this plasmid's Addgene catalogue record and pLannotate feature annotations shown in this document.]
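Description:
pmyc-GFP-TNRC6A-(457-924) is a mammalian expression plasmid built on the pcDNA3.1 backbone (7,516 bp in total) that produces a tagged fragment of human TNRC6A, also known as GW182. It is propagated in E. coli through a high-copy ColE1/pUC-type origin with ampicillin selection from the bla gene. An f1 origin is also present, which permits single-stranded DNA production. For mammalian cells, an SV40 early promoter drives a neomycin phosphotransferase gene terminated by an SV40 poly(A) signal, allowing G418 selection of stable transfectants.

The expression cassette uses the CMV immediate-early enhancer and promoter, followed by a T7 promoter, to drive an open reading frame encoding a Myc epitope and EGFP fused to the N-terminus of TNRC6A residues 457–924, and ends at the bovine growth hormone polyadenylation signal. The catalogue lists the Myc tag but the feature table does not annotate it separately; the name and the gap upstream of the EGFP coding sequence suggest it sits there. The insert lies between NheI and XbaI sites, both retained. The short HIV-1 LTR, ble, lacI and extra SV40 promoter fragments in the annotation are small partial matches, most likely backbone remnants rather than functional elements.

TNRC6A is a scaffold protein in RNA silencing that associates with Argonaute proteins and recruits deadenylase complexes. The associated publication concerns TNRC6A as a protein that guides Argonaute in nuclear microRNA-mediated silencing, so this truncation construct plausibly belongs to a domain-mapping series. EGFP would allow the fragment's subcellular localisation to be imaged, and Myc would support detection or immunoprecipitation, although the record does not state which functional region residues 457–924 represent.
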