Addgene plasmid #42006: pmyc-GFP-TNRC6A-(457-924)
Depositing lab: Kumiko Ui-Tei. Depositing organization: The University of Tokyo. Publication: Human TNRC6A is an Argonaute-navigator protein for microRNA-mediated gene silencing in the nucleus. Nishi K, Nishi A, Nagasawa T, Ui-Tei K. RNA. 2013 Jan;19(1):17-35. doi: 10.1261/rna.034769.112. Epub 2012 Nov 13. PubMed 23150874.
Backbone
  Vector backbone: pcDNA3.1
  Backbone size w/o insert (bp): 5338
  Total vector size (bp): 7516
  Vector type: Mammalian Expression
  Selectable markers: Neomycin (select with G418)
Growth in bacteria
  Bacterial resistance: Ampicillin, 100 μg/mL
  Growth temperature: 37°C
  Growth strain: DH5alpha
  Copy number: High Copy
Gene/Insert
  Gene/Insert name: TNRC6A (alt name: GW182)
  Species: H. sapiens (human)
  Mutation: contain aa457-924
  GenBank ID: AAK62026.1
  Entrez Gene: TNRC6A (a.k.a. CAGH26, FAME6, GW1, GW182, TNRC6)
  Promoter: CMV
  Tag / fusion protein: Myc (N terminal on insert); EGFP (N terminal on insert)
  Cloning method: Restriction Enzyme; 5′ cloning site NheI (not destroyed); 3′ cloning site XbaI (not destroyed)
  Sequencing primers: 5′ CGCAAATGGGCGGTAGGCGTG
Terms and licenses: Academic/Nonprofit Terms; Industry Terms: Not Available to Industry
How to cite: pmyc-GFP-TNRC6A-(457-924) was a gift from Kumiko Ui-Tei (Addgene plasmid # 42006 ; http://n2t.net/addgene:42006 ; RRID:Addgene_42006)
