>Addgene plasmid #42006 | pmyc-GFP-TNRC6A-(457-924) | addgene partial sequence | sequence record 59669 | EGFP-C 5'-CATGGTCCTGCTGGAGTTCGTG-3'
TCTCGGCATGGACGAGCTGTACAAGTTCCGGCGGCAAGCTTAGAACTGACTTAGATCCACGTGTCCTGTC
CAACTCTGGTTGGGGACAGACTCCTATTAAGCAGAATACTGCCTGGGATACAGAAACATCACCTAGAGGG
GAACGAAAGACTGACAATGGGACAGAGGCCTGGGGAAGCTCTGCAACACAGACTTTTAACTCAGGGGCAT
GTATAGATAAGACTAGCCCTAATGGTAATGATACCTCATCTGTATCAGGGTGGGGCGATCCCAAACCTGC
TCTGAGGTGGGGAGATTCCAAAGGCTCAAACTGCCAGGGGGGGTGGGAAGATGATTCTGCTGCTACAGGA
ATGGTCAAGAGCAATCAGTGGGGGAATTGCAAAGAGGAGAAGGCTGCATGGAATGACTCGCAAAAGAATA
AACAGGGATGGGGTGATGGACAAAAATCAAGCCAAGGGTGGTCTGTTTCTGCCAGTGATAACTGGGGAGA
AACTTCAAGGAATAACCATTGGGGTGAGGCCAATAAGAAATCCAGCTCAGGAGGTAGTGACAGTGACAGG
TCCGTTTCCGGTTGGAACGAACTTGGTAAAACTAGTTCTTTCACTTGGGGAAACAACATAAATCCAAATA
ATTCATCAGGATGGGATGAATCTTCTAAACCTACTCCTTCCCAGGGATGGGGAGACCCTCCAAAGTCTAA
TCAGTCTCTAGGTTGGGGAGATTCGTCAAAGCCAGTCAGCTCTCCAGACTGGAACAAGCAACAAGACATT
GTTGGATCTTGGGGAATCCCACCAGCTACAGGCAAACCTCCTGGTACAGGCTGGCTGGGGGGACCTATAC
CAGCCCCAGCAAAAGAAGAAGAACCCACAGGCTGGGAGGAACCATCCCCAGAATCTATACGTCGCAAAAT
GGAGATTGATGATGGAACTTCAGCTTGGGGAGATCCAAGCAAATACAACTACAAAAATGTGAACATGTGG
AACAAAAACGTCCCAAATGGCAACAGCCGTT
