>Addgene plasmid #42006 | pmyc-GFP-TNRC6A-(457-924) | addgene partial sequence | sequence record 60052 | CMV-F 5'-CGCAAATGGGCGGTAGGCGTG-3'
AGCAGAGCTCTCTGGCTAACTAGAGAACCCACTGCTTACTGGCTTATCGAAATTAATACGACTCACTATA
GGGAGACCCAAGCTGGCTAGCCCACCATGGAACAAAAACTCATCTCAGAAGAGGATCTGTCCGGCGGCAT
GGTGAGCAAGGGCGAGGAGCTGTTCACCGGGGTGGTGCCCATCCTGGTCGAGCTGGACGGCGACGTAAAC
GGCCACAAGTTCAGCGTGTCCGGCGAGGGCGAGGGCGATGCCACCTACGGCAAGCTGACCCTGAAGTTCA
TCTGCACCACCGGCAAGCTGCCCGTGCCCTGGCCCACCCTCGTGACCACCCTGACCTACGGCGTGCAGTG
CTTCAGCCGCTACCCCGACCACATGAAGCAGCACGACTTCTTCAAGTCCGCCATGCCCGAAGGCTACGTC
CAGGAGCGCACCATCTTCTTCAAGGACGACGGCAACTACAAGACCCGCGCCGAGGTGAAGTTCGAGGGCG
ACACCCTGGTGAACCGCATCGAGCTGAAGGGCATCGACTTCAAGGAGGACGGCAACATCCTGGGGCACAA
GCTGGAGTACAACTACAACAGCCACAACGTCTATATCATGGCCGACAAGCAGAAGAACGGCATCAAGGTG
AACTTCAAGATCCGCCACAACATCGAGGACGGCAGCGTGCAGCTCGCCGACCACTACCAGCAGAACACCC
CCATCGGCGACGGCCCCGTGCTGCTGCCCGACAACCACTACCTGAGCACCCAGTCCGCCCTGAGCAAAGA
CCCCAACGAGAAGCGCGATCACATGGTCCTGCTGGAGTTCGTGACCGCCGCCGGGATCACTCTCGGCATG
GACGAGCTGTACAAGTCCGGCGGCAAGCTTAGAACTGACTTAGATCCACGTGTCCTGTCCAACTCTGGTT
GGGGACAGACTCCTATTAAGCAGAATACTGCCTGGGATACAGAAA
