>Addgene plasmid #42006 | pmyc-GFP-TNRC6A-(457-924) | addgene partial sequence | sequence record 60053 | BGH-rev 5'-TAGAAGGCACAGTCGAGG-3'
GACTAACCCTTCGATGACATTTTCTTTGTATATGGTGGCCAATTTAAAGATGAGTTAAGCTCTTGAGATG
AATTACTATTCCACATTCCAATCTCCACATCCTCTTCCTCTTCCCAGCCAGTGGGGCGATTTCCAGGCAA
TGGCATATCATCACCACACCAGCCATCTTGCATAGATTTTGGCCCAGATTTGCTTAATGCTTGTGGACCA
ACAGAGCTGGAGCCCCACGTGGATGTGCTGGATGCCGCAGCAATGGGTTCCCCCCAGCTGGGACCACTGT
CTATGGGCTTACCCCATGCTGAAGTACCATTATCCACAGTTGTGGCTGGAGTAGAAGGCTCCCCCCAGGG
CTCACCCCAGCCAGAGCCACTGCTTGCCTCTTTGTTTGAGATGGCACTTGCAGGCGTTAGCAGCTGATGT
ACCTGTGCTTGCTGGTCTGAACGGCTGTTGCCATTTGGGACGTTTTTGTTCCACATGTTCACATTTTTGT
AGTTGTATTTGCTTGGATCTCCCCAAGCTGAAGTTCCATCATCAATCTCCATTTTGCGACGTATAGATTC
TGGGGATGGTTCCTCCCAGCCTGTGGGTTCTTCTTCTTTTGCTGGGGCTGGTATAGGTCCCCCCAGCCAG
CCTGTACCAGGAGGTTTGCCTGTAGCTGGTGGGATTCCCCAAGATCCAACAATGTCTTGTTGCTTGTTCC
AGTCTGGAGAGCTGACTGGCTTTGACGAATCTCCCCAACCTAGAGACTGATTAGACTTTGGAGGGTCTCC
CCATCCCTGGGAAGGAGTAGGTTTAGAAGATTCATCCCATCCTGATGAATTATTTGGATTTATGTTGTTT
CCCCAAGTGAAAGAACTAGTTTTACCAAGTTCGTTCCAACCGGAAACGGACCTGTCACTGTCACTACCTC
CTGAGCTGGATTTCTTATTGGCCTCACCCCCAATGGTATCCTGA
